Addgene plasmid #44084: pZC07 (pFA6a-TEV-6xGly-PrtA-HphMX)
Purpose: (Empty Backbone)
Depositing lab: Tim Formosa. Depositing organization: University of Utah.
Backbone
  Vector backbone: pFA6a-6xGLY-3xFLAG-hphMX4 (Addgene plasmid # 20755)
  Backbone manufacturer: Mark Hochstrasser lab (Yale Univeristy, New Haven, CT) (PMID: 19243080)
  Backbone size (bp): 4477
  Modifications to backbone: 6xGly/3xFlag replaced with TEV/6xGly/PrtA
  Vector type: PCR-based yeast C-terminal tagging
  Selectable markers: Hygromycin
  Tag / fusion protein: TEV protease site (C terminal on backbone); 6xGly linker (C terminal on backbone); Protein A tag (C terminal on backbone); ADH1 transcription terminator (C terminal on backbone); HphMX casette (C terminal on backbone)
Growth in bacteria
  Bacterial resistance: Ampicillin, 100 μg/mL
  Growth temperature: 37°C
  Growth strain: DH5alpha
  Copy number: Unknown
Gene/Insert
  Cloning method: Ligation Independent Cloning
  Sequencing primers: 5′ Sp6; 3′ T7
Resource information
  A portion of this plasmid was derived from a plasmid made by: Backbone pFA6a-6xGLY-3xFLAG-hphMX4 from Mark Hochstrasser lab (Yale Univeristy, New Haven, CT) via Addgene (Plasmid no. 20755)
Terms and licenses: Academic/Nonprofit Terms; Industry Terms: Not Available to Industry
Depositor comments: The depositing lab has constructed and deposited here 36 plasmids that can be used to generate linear PCR products to fuse to the 3' end of an ORF in the yeast genome and add (TEV or PreScission protease site) - 6X Gly linker - (12X His, 2X Strep, 3X FLAG, Protein A, or V5) - ADH1 transcription terminator - (KanMX, HphMX, or His3MX). Six plasmids (Addgene plasmids 44062, 44068, 44074, 44080, 44086, and 44092) have no epitope/purification tag and so can be used to add an alternate tag by standard cloning into unique XhoI-KpnI-XbaI sites, if desired. The other 30 plasmids are all of the possible combinations of the protease site - tag - marker options listed above. After fusion, the modified protein can then be followed with the epitope or purified using the tag and released from the matrix with the protease site. The constructs were designed with one of two different protease sites to allow a complex with two different tags to be purified in two successive steps, using each protease to release the complex from each purification matrix. The schematic diagram (see attached above) represents the format of the constructs and shows the proper scheme for producing the desired PCR products (see also below). If only epitope tagging is needed, the upstream primer can be adjusted to skip the protease site (see example below). Construction: DS5421 (pFA6a-6xGLY-3XFLAG-HIS3MX6 (Addgene Plasmid #20753), DS5422 (pFA6a-6xGLY-3XFLAG-KanMX) (Addgene Plasmid #20754), or DS5423 (pFA6a-6xGLY-3XFLAG-HphMX) (Addgene Plasmid #20755) (corresponding to each selection marker) was digested with AscI and PacI to release 3XFlag and replace it with TEV or PreScision sites followed by 6xGly and an XhoI-KpnI-XbaI linker. Affinity tags were constructed by PCR or by annealing oligos to fit into the XhoI-XbaI gap. This includes 12xHis, 2xStrep II, 3xFLAG, PrtA (2 repeats as found in pBS1479), and V5. Each tag was inserted into each base vector, making 30 templates with all combinations of protease site, tag, and selectable marker. PCR amplification: These two primers (along with 50 nt of homology to the targets at the 5' ends) will amplify the desired product from any of the constructs (the reading frame for P1 is important – alternating codons bracketed). P1 5’-(homology)...[CGA]CGG[ATC]CCC[GGG]TTA[ATT]AAC-3’ P2 5’-(homology)...GATATCATCGATGAATTCGAGCTCGTTT-3’ If only epitope tagging is needed, the upstream primer can be adjusted to skip the protease site. As an example, for the V5-tag-containing constructs, usage of the following primer (5’-(homology)... GGTGGAGGCTCTAGAGGTAAGCCAATTCCA-3’) in place of P1 will omit the protease cleavage site and add only 3xGly and V5 (GGGSR-V5-Stop).
How to cite: pZC07 (pFA6a-TEV-6xGly-PrtA-HphMX) was a gift from Tim Formosa (Addgene plasmid # 44084 ; http://n2t.net/addgene:44084 ; RRID:Addgene_44084)
