[The description below was written by a language model from this plasmid's Addgene catalogue record and pLannotate feature annotations shown in this document.]
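Description:
pZC07 (pFA6a-TEV-6xGly-PrtA-HphMX) is a PCR-template plasmid of the pFA6a family used for C-terminal tagging of genes at their chromosomal loci in budding yeast. It is not meant to replicate in yeast. It is maintained in E. coli through a ColE1/pUC-type origin and the β-lactamase (AmpR) gene, and serves as the source of a linear tagging cassette. It was derived from pFA6a-6xGLY-3xFLAG-hphMX4 by replacing the 6xGly/3xFLAG segment with a TEV protease site, a six-glycine linker and a Protein A tag. The sequence record is 4,857 nt, slightly larger than the listed parental backbone size. It is catalogued as an empty backbone, since the gene to be tagged is supplied by the yeast genome rather than cloned in.

The annotated cassette lies between the SP6 and T7 promoters, which also serve as sequencing primer sites. It contains two tandem IgG-binding units of Staphylococcus aureus protein A, followed by the S. cerevisiae ADH1 transcription terminator and an hphMX marker conferring hygromycin resistance. The short TEV site and glycine linker upstream of the tag are not picked up in the feature table but are described in the record. Small rop, bom and lacI fragments are backbone remnants.

Amplifying the cassette with primers carrying about 50 nt of homology to the target directs in-frame integration at the 3' end of an ORF, with hygromycin selecting integrants. The fusion protein can be detected or captured through the Protein A tag and released from the matrix by TEV cleavage. The plasmid belongs to a 36-member set combining TEV or PreScission sites with different tags and markers. Using two different protease sites allows a complex bearing two tags to be purified in two successive steps.
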