Features (pLannotate 1.2.2; 12 found; start..end, strand, type, name):
    199..303     -  promoter       AmpR promoter: bla
    398..433     +  CDS            rop (fragment): Rop protein, which maintains plasmids at low copy number; rop
    535..586     +  misc_feature   bom (fragment): basis of mobility region from pBR322
    649..667     +  promoter       SP6 promoter: promoter for bacteriophage SP6 RNA polymerase
    812..982     +  CDS            ProtA: IgG-binding unit of Staphylococcus aureus protein A
    986..1156    +  CDS            ProtA: IgG-binding unit of Staphylococcus aureus protein A
   1215..1402    +  terminator     ADH1 terminator: S. cerevisiae ADH1; transcription terminator for the S. cerevisiae alcohol dehydrogenase 1 (ADH1) gene
   1477..3052    +  gene           hphMX6: yeast selectable marker conferring hygromycin resistance
   3160..3178    -  promoter       T7 promoter: promoter for bacteriophage T7 RNA polymerase
   3200..3253    -  CDS            lacI (fragment): lac repressor; lacI; The lac repressor binds to the lac operator to inhibit transcription in E. coli. This inhibition can be relieved by adding lactose or isopropyl-β-D-thiogalactopyranoside (IPTG).
   3436..4024    -  rep_origin     ori: high-copy-number ColE1/pMB1/pBR322/pUC origin of replication
   4195..198     -  CDS            AmpR (across the origin): β-lactamase; bla; confers resistance to ampicillin, carbenicillin, and related antibiotics
>Addgene plasmid #44084 | pZC07 (pFA6a-TEV-6xGly-PrtA-HphMX) | depositor full sequence | sequence record 61690 | pZC07 (pFA6a-TEV-6xGly-PrtA-HphMX) sequence 4857 bps
CATTGGAAAACGTTCTTCGGGGCGAAAACTCTCAAGGATCTTACCGCTGTTGAGATCCAGTTCGATGTAA
CCCACTCGTGCACCCAACTGATCTTCAGCATCTTTTACTTTCACCAGCGTTTCTGGGTGAGCAAAAACAG
GAAGGCAAAATGCCGCAAAAAAGGGAATAAGGGCGACACGGAAATGTTGAATACTCATACTCTTCCTTTT
TCAATATTATTGAAGCATTTATCAGGGTTATTGTCTCATGAGCGGATACATATTTGAATGTATTTAGAAA
AATAAACAAATAGGGGTTCCGCGCACATTTCCCCGAAAAGTGCCACCTGACGTCTAAGAAACCATTATTA
TCATGACATTAACCTATAAAAATAGGCGTATCACGAGGCCCTTTCGTCTCGCGCGTTTCGGTGATGACGG
TGAAAACCTCTGACACATGCAGCTCCCGGAGACGGTCACAGCTTGTCTGTAAGCGGATGCCGGGAGCAGA
CAAGCCCGTCAGGGCGCGTCAGCGGGTGTTGGCGGGTGTCGGGGCTGGCTTAACTATGCGGCATCAGAGC
AGATTGTACTGAGAGTGCACCATATGGACATATTGTCGTTAGAACGCGGCTACAATTAATACATAACCTT
ATGTATCATACACATACGATTTAGGTGACACTATAGAACGCGGCCGCCAGCTGAAGCTTCGTACGCTGCA
GGTCGACGGATCCCCGGGTTAATTAACGAGAATTTATACTTCCAAGGTTCTGGTGGAGGCGGTGGAGGCT
CTAGAAAAACCGCGGCTCTTGCGCAACACGATGAAGCCGTAGACAACAAATTCAACAAAGAACAACAAAA
CGCGTTCTATGAGATCTTACATTTACCTAACTTAAACGAAGAACAACGAAACGCCTTCATCCAAAGTTTA
AAAGATGACCCAAGCCAAAGCGCTAACCTTTTAGCAGAAGCTAAAAAGCTAAATGATGCTCAGGCGCCGA
AAGTAGACAACAAATTCAACAAAGAACAACAAAACGCGTTCTATGAGATCTTACATTTACCTAACTTAAA
CGAAGAACAACGAAACGCCTTCATCCAAAGTTTAAAAGATGACCCAAGCCAAAGCGCTAACCTTTTAGCA
GAAGCTAAAAAGCTAAATGGTGCTCAGGCGCCGAAAGTAGACGCGAATTCCGCGGGGAAGTCAACCTGAC
TCGAGGCGCGCCACTTCTAAATAAGCGAATTTCTTATGATTTATGATTTTTATTATTAAATAAGTTATAA
AAAAAATAAGTGTATACAAATTTTAAAGTGACTCTTAGGTTTTAAAACGAAAATTCTTATTCTTGAGTAA
CTCTTTCCTGTAGGTCAGGTTGCTTTCTCAGGTATAGTATGAGGTCGCTCTTATTGACCACACCTCTACC
GGCAGATCCGCTAGGGATAACAGGGTAATATAGATCTGTTTAGCTTGCCTCGTCCCCGCCGGGTCACCCG
GCCAGCGACATGGAGGCCCAGAATACCCTCCTTGACAGTCTTGACGTGCGCAGCTCAGGGGCATGATGTG
ACTGTCGCCCGTACATTTAGCCCATACATCCCCATGTATAATCATTTGCATCCATACATTTTGATGGCCG
CACGGCGCGAAGCAAAAATTACGGCTCCTCGCTGCAGACCTGCGAGCAGGGAAACGCTCCCCTCACAGAC
GCGTTGAATTGTCCCCACGCCGCGCCCCTGTAGAGAAATATAAAAGGTTAGGATTTGCCACTGAGGTTCT
TCTTTCATATACTTCCTTTTAAAATCTTGCTAGGATACAGTTCTCACATCACATCCGAACATAAACAACC
ATGGGTAAAAAGCCTGAACTCACCGCGACGTCTGTCGAGAAGTTTCTGATCGAAAAGTTCGACAGCGTCT
CCGACCTGATGCAGCTCTCGGAGGGCGAAGAATCTCGTGCTTTCAGCTTCGATGTAGGAGGGCGTGGATA
TGTCCTGCGGGTAAATAGCTGCGCCGATGGTTTCTACAAAGATCGTTATGTTTATCGGCACTTTGCATCG
GCCGCGCTCCCGATTCCGGAAGTGCTTGACATTGGGGAATTCAGCGAGAGCCTGACCTATTGCATCTCCC
GCCGTGCACAGGGTGTCACGTTGCAAGACCTGCCTGAAACCGAACTGCCCGCTGTTCTGCAGCCGGTCGC
GGAGGCCATGGATGCGATCGCTGCGGCCGATCTTAGCCAGACGAGCGGGTTCGGCCCATTCGGACCGCAA
GGAATCGGTCAATACACTACATGGCGTGATTTCATATGCGCGATTGCTGATCCCCATGTGTATCACTGGC
AAACTGTGATGGACGACACCGTCAGTGCGTCCGTCGCGCAGGCTCTCGATGAGCTGATGCTTTGGGCCGA
GGACTGCCCCGAAGTCCGGCACCTCGTGCACGCGGATTTCGGCTCCAACAATGTCCTGACGGACAATGGC
CGCATAACAGCGGTCATTGACTGGAGCGAGGCGATGTTCGGGGATTCCCAATACGAGGTCGCCAACATCT
TCTTCTGGAGGCCGTGGTTGGCTTGTATGGAGCAGCAGACGCGCTACTTCGAGCGGAGGCATCCGGAGCT
TGCAGGATCGCCGCGGCTCCGGGCGTATATGCTCCGCATTGGTCTTGACCAACTCTATCAGAGCTTGGTT
GACGGCAATTTCGATGATGCAGCTTGGGCGCAGGGTCGATGCGACGCAATCGTCCGATCCGGAGCCGGGA
CTGTCGGGCGTACACAAATCGCCCGCAGAAGCGCGGCCGTCTGGACCGATGGCTGTGTAGAAGTACTCGC
CGATAGTGGAAACCGACGCCCCAGCACTCGTCCGAGGGCAAAGGAATAATCAGTACTGACAATAAAAAGA
TTCTTGTTTTCAAGAACTTGTCATTTGTATAGTTTTTTTATATTGTAGTTGTTCTATTTTAATCAAATGT
TAGCGTGATTTATATTTTTTTTCGCCTCGACATCATCTGCCCAGATGCGAAGTTAAGTGCGCAGAAAGTA
ATATCATGCGTCAATCGTATGTGAATGCTGGTCGCTATACTGCTGTCGATTCGATACTAACGCCGCCATC
CAGTGTCGAAAACGAGCTCGAATTCATCGATGATATCAGATCCACTAGTGGCCTATGCGGCCGCGGATCT
GCCGGTCTCCCTATAGTGAGTCGTATTAATTTCGATAAGCCAGGTTAACCTGCATTAATGAATCGGCCAA
CGCGCGGGGAGAGGCGGTTTGCGTATTGGGCGCTCTTCCGCTTCCTCGCTCACTGACTCGCTGCGCTCGG
TCGTTCGGCTGCGGCGAGCGGTATCAGCTCACTCAAAGGCGGTAATACGGTTATCCACAGAATCAGGGGA
TAACGCAGGAAAGAACATGTGAGCAAAAGGCCAGCAAAAGGCCAGGAACCGTAAAAAGGCCGCGTTGCTG
GCGTTTTTCCATAGGCTCCGCCCCCCTGACGAGCATCACAAAAATCGACGCTCAAGTCAGAGGTGGCGAA
ACCCGACAGGACTATAAAGATACCAGGCGTTTCCCCCTGGAAGCTCCCTCGTGCGCTCTCCTGTTCCGAC
CCTGCCGCTTACCGGATACCTGTCCGCCTTTCTCCCTTCGGGAAGCGTGGCGCTTTCTCAATGCTCACGC
TGTAGGTATCTCAGTTCGGTGTAGGTCGTTCGCTCCAAGCTGGGCTGTGTGCACGAACCCCCCGTTCAGC
CCGACCGCTGCGCCTTATCCGGTAACTATCGTCTTGAGTCCAACCCGGTAAGACACGACTTATCGCCACT
GGCAGCAGCCACTGGTAACAGGATTAGCAGAGCGAGGTATGTAGGCGGTGCTACAGAGTTCTTGAAGTGG
TGGCCTAACTACGGCTACACTAGAAGGACAGTATTTGGTATCTGCGCTCTGCTGAAGCCAGTTACCTTCG
GAAAAAGAGTTGGTAGCTCTTGATCCGGCAAACAAACCACCGCTGGTAGCGGTGGTTTTTTTGTTTGCAA
GCAGCAGATTACGCGCAGAAAAAAAGGATCTCAAGAAGATCCTTTGATCTTTTCTACGGGGTCTGACGCT
CAGTGGAACGAAAACTCACGTTAAGGGATTTTGGTCATGAGATTATCAAAAAGGATCTTCACCTAGATCC
TTTTAAATTAAAAATGAAGTTTTAAATCAATCTAAAGTATATATGAGTAAACTTGGTCTGACAGTTACCA
ATGCTTAATCAGTGAGGCACCTATCTCAGCGATCTGTCTATTTCGTTCATCCATAGTTGCCTGACTCCCC
GTCGTGTAGATAACTACGATACGGGAGGGCTTACCATCTGGCCCCAGTGCTGCAATGATACCGCGAGACC
CACGCTCACCGGCTCCAGATTTATCAGCAATAAACCAGCCAGCCGGAAGGGCCGAGCGCAGAAGTGGTCC
TGCAACTTTATCCGCCTCCATCCAGTCTATTAATTGTTGCCGGGAAGCTAGAGTAAGTAGTTCGCCAGTT
AATAGTTTGCGCAACGTTGTTGCCATTGCTACAGGCATCGTGGTGTCACGCTCGTCGTTTGGTATGGCTT
CATTCAGCTCCGGTTCCCAACGATCAAGGCGAGTTACATGATCCCCCATGTTGTGCAAAAAAGCGGTTAG
CTCCTTCGGTCCTCCGATCGTTGTCAGAAGTAAGTTGGCCGCAGTGTTATCACTCATGGTTATGGCAGCA
CTGCATAATTCTCTTACTGTCATGCCATCCGTAAGATGCTTTTCTGTGACTGGTGAGTACTCAACCAAGT
CATTCTGAGAATAGTGTATGCGGCGACCGAGTTGCTCTTGCCCGGCGTCAATACGGGATAATACCGCGCC
ACATAGCAGAACTTTAAAAGTGCTCAT
