>Addgene plasmid #44084 | pZC07 (pFA6a-TEV-6xGly-PrtA-HphMX) | addgene partial sequence | sequence record 62093 | Sp6 5'-ATTTAGGTGACACTATAG-3'
TCGTACGCTGCAGGTCGACGGATCCCCGGGTTAATTAACGAGAATTTATACTTCCAAGGTTCTGGTGGAG
GCGGTGGAGGCTCTAGAAAAACCGCGGCTCTTGCGCAACACGATGAAGCCGTAGACAACAAATTCAACAA
AGAACAACAAAACGCGTTCTATGAGATCTTACATTTACCTAACTTAAACGAAGAACAACGAAACGCCTTC
ATCCAAAGTTTAAAAGATGACCCAAGCCAAAGCGCTAACCTTTTAGCAGAAGCTAAAAAGCTAAATGATG
CTCAGGCGCCGAAAGTAGACAACAAATTCAACAAAGAACAACAAAACGCGTTCTATGAGATCTTACATTT
ACCTAACTTAAACGAAGAACAACGAAACGCCTTCATCCAAAGTTTAAAAGATGACCCAAGCCAAAGCGCT
AACCTTTTAGCAGAAGCTAAAAAGCTAAATGGTGCTCAGGCGCCGAAAGTAGACGCGAATTCCGCGGGGA
AGTCAACCTGACTCGAGGCGCGCCACTTCTAAATAAGCGAATTTCTTATGATTTATGATTTTTATTATTA
AATAAGTTATAAAAAAAATAAGTGTATACAAATTTTAAAGTGACTCTTAGGTTTTAAAACGAAAATTCTT
ATTCTTGAGTAACTCTTTCCTGTAGGTCAGGTTGCTTTCTCAGGTATAGTATGAGGTCGCTCTTATTGAC
CACACCTCTACCGGCAGATCCGCTAGGGATAACAGGGTAATATAGATCTGTTTAGCTTGCCTCGTCCCCG
CCGGGTCACCCGGCCAGCGACATGGAGGCCCAGAATACCCTCCTTGACAGTCTTGACGTGCGCAGCTCAG
GGGCATGATGTGACTGTCGCCCGTACATTTAGCCCATACATCCCCATGTATAATCATTTGCATCC
