>Addgene plasmid #44084 | pZC07 (pFA6a-TEV-6xGly-PrtA-HphMX) | addgene partial sequence | sequence record 62860 | T7 5'-TAATACGACTCACTATAGGG-3'
CCGCATAGGCCACTAGTGGATCTGATATCATCGATGAATTCGAGCTCGTTTTCGACACTGGATGGCGGCG
TTAGTATCGAATCGACAGCAGTATAGCGACCAGCATTCACATACGATTGACGCATGATATTACTTTCTGC
GCACTTAACTTCGCATCTGGGCAGATGATGTCGAGGCGAAAAAAAATATAAATCACGCTAACATTTGATT
AAAATAGAACAACTACAATATAAAAAAACTATACAAATGACAAGTTCTTGAAAACAAGAATCTTTTTATT
GTCAGTACTGATTATTCCTTTGCCCTCGGACGAGTGCTGGGGCGTCGGTTTCCACTATCGGCGAGTACTT
CTACACAGCCATCGGTCCAGACGGCCGCGCTTCTGCGGGCGATTTGTGTACGCCCGACAGTCCCGGCTCC
GGATCGGACGATTGCGTCGCATCGACCCTGCGCCCAAGCTGCATCATCGAAATTGCCGTCAACCAAGCTC
TGATAGAGTTGGTCAAGACCAATGCGGAGCATATACGCCCGGAGCCGCGGCGATCCTGCAAGCTCCGGAT
GCCTCCGCTCGAAGTAGCGCGTCTGCTGCTCCATACAAGCCAACCACGGCCTCCAGAAGAAGATGTTGGC
GACCTCGTATTGGGAATCCCCGAACATCGCCTCGCTCCAGTCAATGACCGCTGTTATGCGGCCATTGTCC
GTCAGGACATTGTTGGAGCCGAAATCCGCGTGCACGAGGTGCCGGACTTCGGGGCAGTCCTCGGCCCAAA
GCATCAGCTCATCGAGAGCCTGCGCGACGGACGCACTGACGGTGTCGTCCATCACAGTTTGCCAGTGATA
CACATGGGGATCAGCAATCGCGCATATGAAATCACGCCATGTAGTGTATTGACCGATTCCTTG
